Addgene plasmid #192100: pDONR221-WT-short-UBASH3A-Ntag
Purpose: Human wild-type short-form UBASH3A in Gateway pDONR221 (for N-terminal tag)
Depositing lab: Patrick Concannon. Depositing organization: University of Florida. Publication: UBASH3A Regulates the Synthesis and Dynamics of TCR-CD3 Complexes. Ge Y, Paisie TK, Chen S, Concannon P. J Immunol. 2019 Dec 1;203(11):2827-2836. doi: 10.4049/jimmunol.1801338. Epub 2019 Oct 28. PubMed 31659016.
Backbone
  Vector backbone: pDONR221
  Vector type: Mammalian Expression
Growth in bacteria
  Bacterial resistance: Kanamycin, 50 μg/mL
  Growth temperature: 37°C
  Growth strain: DH5alpha
  Copy number: Unknown
Gene/Insert
  Gene/Insert name: UBASH3A
  Species: H. sapiens (human)
  Entrez Gene: UBASH3A (a.k.a. TULA, CLIP4, STS-2)
  Cloning method: Gateway Cloning
Terms and licenses: Academic/Nonprofit Terms; Industry Terms: Not Available to Industry
How to cite: pDONR221-WT-short-UBASH3A-Ntag was a gift from Patrick Concannon (Addgene plasmid # 192100 ; http://n2t.net/addgene:192100 ; RRID:Addgene_192100)
