[The description below was written by a language model from this plasmid's Addgene catalogue record and pLannotate feature annotations shown in this document.]
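Description:
pDONR221-WT-short-UBASH3A-Ntag is a Gateway entry clone of about 4.4 kb, built on the pDONR221 backbone and carrying the wild-type short isoform of human UBASH3A (also known as TULA, CLIP4 or STS-2). It is propagated in E. coli through a high-copy ColE1/pUC-type origin and selected with kanamycin via an aminoglycoside phosphotransferase gene. Although the catalogue lists the vector type as mammalian expression, the feature table shows no eukaryotic promoter or polyadenylation signal. The plasmid itself is therefore a shuttle for the coding sequence rather than an expression vector.

The UBASH3A open reading frame sits between attL1 and attL2, the recombination sites produced when an attB-flanked product is recombined into a donor vector. These sites allow directional transfer of the insert into any attR-containing destination vector by an LR Clonase reaction. The "Ntag" designation and stated purpose indicate that the insert is configured for fusion to an N-terminal tag supplied by the destination vector; no tag is annotated in this plasmid. Upstream of attL1, the rrnB T1 and T2 terminators insulate the insert from read-through transcription in bacteria. A T7 promoter lies just beyond attL2, and the short lacI and lacZα fragments are backbone remnants.

UBASH3A is annotated as interfering with CBL-mediated down-regulation of receptors and promoting cell-surface accumulation of activated receptors, including T-cell receptors. The associated work concerns its regulation of TCR-CD3 complex synthesis and dynamics. The clone is suited to generating N-terminally tagged UBASH3A expression constructs for such studies.
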