Features (pLannotate 1.2.2; 10 found; start..end, strand, type, name):
    394..486     +  CDS            lacI (fragment): lac repressor; lacI; The lac repressor binds to the lac operator to inhibit transcription in E. coli. This inhibition can be relieved by adding lactose or isopropyl-β-D-thiogalactopyranoside (IPTG).
    541..568     -  terminator     rrnB T2 terminator: transcription terminator T2 from the E. coli rrnB gene
    700..743     +  terminator     rrnB T1 terminator: Escherichia coli rrnB; transcription terminator T1 from the E. coli rrnB gene
    790..826     -  CDS            lacZα (fragment): LacZα fragment of β-galactosidase; lacZ fragment
    842..941     +  protein_bind   attL1: mutant version of attL; recombination site for the Gateway® LR reaction LR Clonase™
    944..2812    +  CDS            UBASH3A (fragment): UBS3A_HUMAN - Also known as STS2. Experimental evidence at protein level: Swiss-Prot protein existence level 1. Interferes with CBL-mediated down-regulation and degradation of receptor-type tyrosine kinases. Promotes accumulation of activated target receptors, such as T-cell receptors, EGFR and PDGFRB, on the cell surface. Exhibits negligigle protein tyrosine phosphatase activity at neutral pH. May act as a dominant-negative regulator of UBASH3B- dependent dephosphorylation. May inhibit dynamin-dependent endocytic pathways by functionally sequestering dynamin via its SH3 domain. From Homo sapi
   2817..2916    -  protein_bind   attL2: mutant version of attL; recombination site for the Gateway® LR reaction LR Clonase™
   2934..2952    -  promoter       T7 promoter: promoter for bacteriophage T7 RNA polymerase
   3086..3895    +  CDS            KanR: aminoglycoside phosphotransferase; aph(3')-Ia; confers resistance to kanamycin in bacteria or G418 (Geneticin®) in eukaryotes
   4042..211     +  rep_origin     ori (across the origin): high-copy-number ColE1/pMB1/pBR322/pUC origin of replication
>Addgene plasmid #192100 | pDONR221-WT-short-UBASH3A-Ntag | addgene full sequence | sequence record 378790 | Addgene NGS Result
CCTACAGCGTGAGCTATGAGAAAGCGCCACGCTTCCCGAAGGGAGAAAGGCGGACAGGTATCCGGTAAGC
GGCAGGGTCGGAACAGGAGAGCGCACGAGGGAGCTTCCAGGGGGAAACGCCTGGTATCTTTATAGTCCTG
TCGGGTTTCGCCACCTCTGACTTGAGCGTCGATTTTTGTGATGCTCGTCAGGGGGGCGGAGCCTATGGAA
AAACGCCAGCAACGCGGCCTTTTTACGGTTCCTGGCCTTTTGCTGGCCTTTTGCTCACATGTTCTTTCCT
GCGTTATCCCCTGATTCTGTGGATAACCGTATTACCGCCTTTGAGTGAGCTGATACCGCTCGCCGCAGCC
GAACGACCGAGCGCAGCGAGTCAGTGAGCGAGGAAGCGGAAGAGCGCCCAATACGCAAACCGCCTCTCCC
CGCGCGTTGGCCGATTCATTAATGCAGCTGGCACGACAGGTTTCCCGACTGGAAAGCGGGCAGTGAGCGC
AACGCAATTAATACGCGTACCGCTAGCCAGGAAGAGTTTGTAGAAACGCAAAAAGGCCATCCGTCAGGAT
GGCCTTCTGCTTAGTTTGATGCCTGGCAGTTTATGGCGGGCGTCCTGCCCGCCACCCTCCGGGCCGTTGC
TTCACAACGTTCAAATCCGCTCCCGGCGGATTTGTCCTACTCAGGAGAGCGTTCACCGACAAACAACAGA
TAAAACGAAAGGCCCAGTCTTCCGACTGAGCCTTTCGTTTTATTTGATGCCTGGCAGTTCCCTACTCTCG
CGTTAACGCTAGCATGGATGTTTTCCCAGTCACGACGTTGTAAAACGACGGCCAGTCTTAAGCTCGGGCC
CCAAATAATGATTTTATTTTGACTGATAGTGACCTGTTCGTTGCAACAAATTGATGAGCAATGCTTTTTT
ATAATGCCAACTTTGTACAAAAAAGCAGGCTTCATGGCAGCGGGGGAGACGCAGCTCTACGCCAAGGTCT
CCAACAAGCTCAAGAGCCGCAGCAGCCCCTCGCTCCTGGAGCCCCTCCTGGCCATGGGCTTCCCGGTGCA
CACCGCGCTGAAAGCGTTGGCAGCCACGGGGAGGAAGACGGCGGAGGAGGCCTTGGCCTGGCTGCATGAT
CATTGCAATGACCCTTCCCTAGACGACCCCATCCCCCAGGAGTATGCCCTTTTCCTCTGTCCAACGGGGC
CCCTGCTGGAAAAACTTCAAGAGTTCTGGAGAGAGAGCAAGCGCCAGTGTGCAAAGAACAGAGCTCATGA
GGTCTTCCCACACGTGACACTCTGTGACTTCTTCACGTGTGAAGACCAGAAGGTGGAATGCCTGTACGAG
GCGCTGAAGAGAGCTGGAGACAGGCTCCTGGGCTCCTTCCCCACGGCCGTGCCTCTGGCTCTCCACTCCT
CCATCAGCTACCTCGGCTTCTTCGTCAGTGGCAGCCCCGCAGACGTCATCCGGGAATTCGCCATGACCTT
CGCCACGGAAGCATCTCTCTTAGCAGACTGCTCCGTGAAGCCTTGCACCAAACAGCTGCATCTGACCTTG
GCCCACAAGTTCTACCCCCACCACCAGAGGACGCTGGAGCAGCTGGCCAGAGCCATCCCCCTGGGCCACA
GCTGCCAGTGGACCGCAGCACTCTACTCCCGAGACATGCGCTTTGTGCACTACCAGACCCTGAGAGCCCT
ATTCCAGTACAAACCCCAGAACGTGGATGAGCTGACGCTAAGTCCTGGTGACTACATCTTTGTGGACCCC
ACGCAGCAGGACGAAGCCAGCGAGGGCTGGGTGATTGGGATCTCACAGCGGACGGGCTGCCGGGGCTTCC
TGCCGGAAAACTACACGGATCGAGCCAGTGAGTCTGACACGTGGGTGAAGCACAGGATGTACACCTTCAG
TCTAGCCACAGACCTGAACTCCAGAAAGGATGGTGAAGCCAGCAGCAGATGCAGCGGGGAATTTCTTCCA
CAAACGGCAAGGAGTCTTAGCAGCTTACAGGCCTTGCAGGCTACCGTTGCAAGGAAGAGTGTGCTGGTGG
TTCGCCACGGGGAGAGAGTGGATCAGATCTTCGGGAAGGCATGGCTGCAGCAATGCTCCACTCCTGATGG
GAAATACTACAGGCCAGACCTGAATTTCCCCTGCAGTCTGCCCAGACGGAGTCGTGGGATCAAAGACTTT
GAAAACGATCCCCCATTATCATCGTGTGGCATTTTCCAGTCCAGAATTGCAGGGGACGCGCTACTGGACA
GTGGTATCAGAATCAGCTCTGTGTTTGCCTCCCCAGCCCTCCGCTGTGTGCAGACGGCCAAACTCATCCT
GGAAGAACTCAAACTGGAGAAAAAAATCAAGATACGAGTGGAACCTGGAATCTTTGAATGGACAAAATGG
GAAGCTGGCAAGACCACCCCAACCCTCATGAGCCTGGAAGAGCTGAAAGAGGCAAATTTCAACATTGACA
CTGATTACAGGCCCGCGTTTCCCCTGTCCGCCCTCATGCCGGCCGAGAGCTACCAGGAGTACATGGACAG
GTGCACGGCGAGCATGGTGCAAATCGTCAACACCTGTCCGCAGGACACGGGTGTCATCCTAATTGTGAGT
CACGGCTCCACTCTGGACTCCTGCACGCGGCCACTGCTCGGGCTGCCGCCCCGGGAATGTGGGGATTTTG
CCCAACTCGTGAGAAAGATCCCTTCCCTGGGCATGTGCTTCTGTGAAGAAAATAAAGAGGAAGGAAAATG
GGAGTTGGTGAACCCACCGGTGAAGACCCTGACCCACGGGGCGAACGCAGCATTTAACTGGAGGAACTGG
ATCTCAGGCAACTGAAACCCAGCTTTCTTGTACAAAGTTGGCATTATAAGAAAGCATTGCTTATCAATTT
GTTGCAACGAACAGGTCACTATCAGTCAAAATAAAATCATTATTTGCCATCCAGCTGATATCCCCTATAG
TGAGTCGTATTACATGGTCATAGCTGTTTCCTGGCAGCTCTGGCCCGTGTCTCAAAATCTCTGATGTTAC
ATTGCACAAGATAAAAATATATCATCATGAACAATAAAACTGTCTGCTTACATAAACAGTAATACAAGGG
GTGTTATGAGCCATATTCAACGGGAAACGTCGAGGCCGCGATTAAATTCCAACATGGATGCTGATTTATA
TGGGTATAAATGGGCTCGCGATAATGTCGGGCAATCAGGTGCGACAATCTATCGCTTGTATGGGAAGCCC
GATGCGCCAGAGTTGTTTCTGAAACATGGCAAAGGTAGCGTTGCCAATGATGTTACAGATGAGATGGTCA
GACTAAACTGGCTGACGGAATTTATGCCTCTTCCGACCATCAAGCATTTTATCCGTACTCCTGATGATGC
ATGGTTACTCACCACTGCGATCCCCGGAAAAACAGCATTCCAGGTATTAGAAGAATATCCTGATTCAGGT
GAAAATATTGTTGATGCGCTGGCAGTGTTCCTGCGCCGGTTGCATTCGATTCCTGTTTGTAATTGTCCTT
TTAACAGCGATCGCGTATTTCGTCTCGCTCAGGCGCAATCACGAATGAATAACGGTTTGGTTGATGCGAG
TGATTTTGATGACGAGCGTAATGGCTGGCCTGTTGAACAAGTCTGGAAAGAAATGCATAAACTTTTGCCA
TTCTCACCGGATTCAGTCGTCACTCATGGTGATTTCTCACTTGATAACCTTATTTTTGACGAGGGGAAAT
TAATAGGTTGTATTGATGTTGGACGAGTCGGAATCGCAGACCGATACCAGGATCTTGCCATCCTATGGAA
CTGCCTCGGTGAGTTTTCTCCTTCATTACAGAAACGGCTTTTTCAAAAATATGGTATTGATAATCCTGAT
ATGAATAAATTGCAGTTTCATTTGATGCTCGATGAGTTTTTCTAATCAGAATTGGTTAATTGGTTGTAAC
ACTGGCAGAGCATTACGCTGACTTGACGGGACGGCGCAAGCTCATGACCAAAATCCCTTAACGTGAGTTA
CGCGTCGTTCCACTGAGCGTCAGACCCCGTAGAAAAGATCAAAGGATCTTCTTGAGATCCTTTTTTTCTG
CGCGTAATCTGCTGCTTGCAAACAAAAAAACCACCGCTACCAGCGGTGGTTTGTTTGCCGGATCAAGAGC
TACCAACTCTTTTTCCGAAGGTAACTGGCTTCAGCAGAGCGCAGATACCAAATACTGTTCTTCTAGTGTA
GCCGTAGTTAGGCCACCACTTCAAGAACTCTGTAGCACCGCCTACATACCTCGCTCTGCTAATCCTGTTA
CCAGTGGCTGCTGCCAGTGGCGATAAGTCGTGTCTTACCGGGTTGGACTCAAGACGATAGTTACCGGATA
AGGCGCAGCGGTCGGGCTGAACGGGGGGTTCGTGCACACAGCCCAGCTTGGAGCGAACGACCTACACCGA
ACTGAGATA
